>Addgene plasmid #72833 | AAVS1 T2 CRIPR in pX330 | addgene full sequence | sequence record 373023 | Addgene NGS Result
GAGGGCCTATTTCCCATGATTCCTTCATATTTGCATATACGATACAAGGCTGTTAGAGAGATAATTGGAA
TTAATTTGACTGTAAACACAAAGATATTAGTACAAAATACGTGACGTAGAAAGTAATAATTTCTTGGGTA
GTTTGCAGTTTTAAAATTATGTTTTAAAATGGACTATCATATGCTTACCGTAACTTGAAAGTATTTCGAT
TTCTTGGCTTTATATATCTTGTGGAAAGGACGAAACACCGGGGCCACTAGGGACAGGATGTTTTAGAGCT
AGAAATAGCAAGTTAAAATAAGGCTAGTCCGTTATCAACTTGAAAAAGTGGCACCGAGTCGGTGCTTTTT
TGTTTTAGAGCTAGAAATAGCAAGTTAAAATAAGGCTAGTCCGTTTTTAGCGCGTGCGCCAATTCTGCAG
ACAAATGGCTCTAGAGGTACCCGTTACATAACTTACGGTAAATGGCCCGCCTGGCTGACCGCCCAACGAC
CCCCGCCCATTGACGTCAATAGTAACGCCAATAGGGACTTTCCATTGACGTCAATGGGTGGAGTATTTAC
GGTAAACTGCCCACTTGGCAGTACATCAAGTGTATCATATGCCAAGTACGCCCCCTATTGACGTCAATGA
CGGTAAATGGCCCGCCTGGCATTGTGCCCAGTACATGACCTTATGGGACTTTCCTACTTGGCAGTACATC
TACGTATTAGTCATCGCTATTACCATGGTCGAGGTGAGCCCCACGTTCTGCTTCACTCTCCCCATCTCCC
CCCCCTCCCCACCCCCAATTTTGTATTTATTTATTTTTTAATTATTTTGTGCAGCGATGGGGGCGGGGGG
GGGGGGGGGGCGCGCGCCRGGSGGGGSGGGGSGGGGSGGGGGGSGGGGSGGGGSGRGGCGGRGAGGKGCG
GCGGCAGCCAATCAGAGCGGCGCGCTCCGAAAGTTTCCTTTTATGGCGAGGCGGCGGCGGCGGCGGCCCT
ATAAAAAGCGAAGCGCGCGGCGGGCGGGAGTCGCTGCGCGCTGCCTTCGCCCCGTGCCCCGCTCCGCCGC
CGCCTCGCGCCGCCCGCCCCGGCTCTGACTGACCGCGTTACTCCCACAGGTGAGCGGGCGGGACGGCCCT
TCTCCTCCGGGCTGTAATTAGCTGAGCAAGAGGTAAGGGTTTAAGGGATGGTTGGTTGGTGGGGTATTAA
TGTTTAATTACCTGGAGCACCTGCCTGAAATCACTTTTTTTCAGGTTGGACCGGTGCCACCATGGACTAT
AAGGACCACGACGGAGACTACAAGGATCATGATATTGATTACAAAGACGATGACGATAAGATGGCCCCAA
AGAAGAAGCGGAAGGTCGGTATCCACGGAGTCCCAGCAGCCGACAAGAAGTACAGCATCGGCCTGGACAT
CGGCACCAACTCTGTGGGCTGGGCCGTGATCACCGACGAGTACAAGGTGCCCAGCAAGAAATTCAAGGTG
CTGGGCAACACCGACCGGCACAGCATCAAGAAGAACCTGATCGGAGCCCTGCTGTTCGACAGCGGCGAAA
CAGCCGAGGCCACCCGGCTGAAGAGAACCGCCAGAAGAAGATACACCAGACGGAAGAACCGGATCTGCTA
TCTGCAAGAGATCTTCAGCAACGAGATGGCCAAGGTGGACGACAGCTTCTTCCACAGACTGGAAGAGTCC
TTCCTGGTGGAAGAGGATAAGAAGCACGAGCGGCACCCCATCTTCGGCAACATCGTGGACGAGGTGGCCT
ACCACGAGAAGTACCCCACCATCTACCACCTGAGAAAGAAACTGGTGGACAGCACCGACAAGGCCGACCT
GCGGCTGATCTATCTGGCCCTGGCCCACATGATCAAGTTCCGGGGCCACTTCCTGATCGAGGGCGACCTG
AACCCCGACAACAGCGACGTGGACAAGCTGTTCATCCAGCTGGTGCAGACCTACAACCAGCTGTTCGAGG
AAAACCCCATCAACGCCAGCGGCGTGGACGCCAAGGCCATCCTGTCTGCCAGACTGAGCAAGAGCAGACG
GCTGGAAAATCTGATCGCCCAGCTGCCCGGCGAGAAGAAGAATGGCCTGTTCGGAAACCTGATTGCCCTG
AGCCTGGGCCTGACCCCCAACTTCAAGAGCAACTTCGACCTGGCCGAGGATGCCAAACTGCAGCTGAGCA
AGGACACCTACGACGACGACCTGGACAACCTGCTGGCCCAGATCGGCGACCAGTACGCCGACCTGTTTCT
GGCCGCCAAGAACCTGTCCGACGCCATCCTGCTGAGCGACATCCTGAGAGTGAACACCGAGATCACCAAG
GCCCCCCTGAGCGCCTCTATGATCAAGAGATACGACGAGCACCACCAGGACCTGACCCTGCTGAAAGCTC
TCGTGCGGCAGCAGCTGCCTGAGAAGTACAAAGAGATTTTCTTCGACCAGAGCAAGAACGGCTACGCCGG
CTACATTGACGGCGGAGCCAGCCAGGAAGAGTTCTACAAGTTCATCAAGCCCATCCTGGAAAAGATGGAC
GGCACCGAGGAACTGCTCGTGAAGCTGAACAGAGAGGACCTGCTGCGGAAGCAGCGGACCTTCGACAACG
GCAGCATCCCCCACCAGATCCACCTGGGAGAGCTGCACGCCATTCTGCGGCGGCAGGAAGATTTTTACCC
ATTCCTGAAGGACAACCGGGAAAAGATCGAGAAGATCCTGACCTTCCGCATCCCCTACTACGTGGGCCCT
CTGGCCAGGGGAAACAGCAGATTCGCCTGGATGACCAGAAAGAGCGAGGAAACCATCACCCCCTGGAACT
TCGAGGAAGTGGTGGACAAGGGCGCTTCCGCCCAGAGCTTCATCGAGCGGATGACCAACTTCGATAAGAA
CCTGCCCAACGAGAAGGTGCTGCCCAAGCACAGCCTGCTGTACGAGTACTTCACCGTGTATAACGAGCTG
ACCAAAGTGAAATACGTGACCGAGGGAATGAGAAAGCCCGCCTTCCTGAGCGGCGAGCAGAAAAAGGCCA
TCGTGGACCTGCTGTTCAAGACCAACCGGAAAGTGACCGTGAAGCAGCTGAAAGAGGACTACTTCAAGAA
AATCGAGTGCTTCGACTCCGTGGAAATCTCCGGCGTGGAAGATCGGTTCAACGCCTCCCTGGGCACATAC
CACGATCTGCTGAAAATTATCAAGGACAAGGACTTCCTGGACAATGAGGAAAACGAGGACATTCTGGAAG
ATATCGTGCTGACCCTGACACTGTTTGAGGACAGAGAGATGATCGAGGAACGGCTGAAAACCTATGCCCA
CCTGTTCGACGACAAAGTGATGAAGCAGCTGAAGCGGCGGAGATACACCGGCTGGGGCAGGCTGAGCCGG
AAGCTGATCAACGGCATCCGGGACAAGCAGTCCGGCAAGACAATCCTGGATTTCCTGAAGTCCGACGGCT
TCGCCAACAGAAACTTCATGCAGCTGATCCACGACGACAGCCTGACCTTTAAAGAGGACATCCAGAAAGC
CCAGGTGTCCGGCCAGGGCGATAGCCTGCACGAGCACATTGCCAATCTGGCCGGCAGCCCCGCCATTAAG
AAGGGCATCCTGCAGACAGTGAAGGTGGTGGACGAGCTCGTGAAAGTGATGGGCCGGCACAAGCCCGAGA
ACATCGTGATCGAAATGGCCAGAGAGAACCAGACCACCCAGAAGGGACAGAAGAACAGCCGCGAGAGAAT
GAAGCGGATCGAAGAGGGCATCAAAGAGCTGGGCAGCCAGATCCTGAAAGAACACCCCGTGGAAAACACC
CAGCTGCAGAACGAGAAGCTGTACCTGTACTACCTGCAGAATGGGCGGGATATGTACGTGGACCAGGAAC
TGGACATCAACCGGCTGTCCGACTACGATGTGGACCATATCGTGCCTCAGAGCTTTCTGAAGGACGACTC
CATCGACAACAAGGTGCTGACCAGAAGCGACAAGAACCGGGGCAAGAGCGACAACGTGCCCTCCGAAGAG
GTCGTGAAGAAGATGAAGAACTACTGGCGGCAGCTGCTGAACGCCAAGCTGATTACCCAGAGAAAGTTCG
ACAATCTGACCAAGGCCGAGAGAGGCGGCCTGAGCGAACTGGATAAGGCCGGCTTCATCAAGAGACAGCT
GGTGGAAACCCGGCAGATCACAAAGCACGTGGCACAGATCCTGGACTCCCGGATGAACACTAAGTACGAC
GAGAATGACAAGCTGATCCGGGAAGTGAAAGTGATCACCCTGAAGTCCAAGCTGGTGTCCGATTTCCGGA
AGGATTTCCAGTTTTACAAAGTGCGCGAGATCAACAACTACCACCACGCCCACGACGCCTACCTGAACGC
CGTCGTGGGAACCGCCCTGATCAAAAAGTACCCTAAGCTGGAAAGCGAGTTCGTGTACGGCGACTACAAG
GTGTACGACGTGCGGAAGATGATCGCCAAGAGCGAGCAGGAAATCGGCAAGGCTACCGCCAAGTACTTCT
TCTACAGCAACATCATGAACTTTTTCAAGACCGAGATTACCCTGGCCAACGGCGAGATCCGGAAGCGGCC
TCTGATCGAGACAAACGGCGAAACCGGGGAGATCGTGTGGGATAAGGGCCGGGATTTTGCCACCGTGCGG
AAAGTGCTGAGCATGCCCCAAGTGAATATCGTGAAAAAGACCGAGGTGCAGACAGGCGGCTTCAGCAAAG
AGTCTATCCTGCCCAAGAGGAACAGCGATAAGCTGATCGCCAGAAAGAAGGACTGGGACCCTAAGAAGTA
CGGCGGCTTCGACAGCCCCACCGTGGCCTATTCTGTGCTGGTGGTGGCCAAAGTGGAAAAGGGCAAGTCC
AAGAAACTGAAGAGTGTGAAAGAGCTGCTGGGGATCACCATCATGGAAAGAAGCAGCTTCGAGAAGAATC
CCATCGACTTTCTGGAAGCCAAGGGCTACAAAGAAGTGAAAAAGGACCTGATCATCAAGCTGCCTAAGTA
CTCCCTGTTCGAGCTGGAAAACGGCCGGAAGAGAATGCTGGCCTCTGCCGGCGAACTGCAGAAGGGAAAC
GAACTGGCCCTGCCCTCCAAATATGTGAACTTCCTGTACCTGGCCAGCCACTATGAGAAGCTGAAGGGCT
CCCCCGAGGATAATGAGCAGAAACAGCTGTTTGTGGAACAGCACAAGCACTACCTGGACGAGATCATCGA
GCAGATCAGCGAGTTCTCCAAGAGAGTGATCCTGGCCGACGCTAATCTGGACAAAGTGCTGTCCGCCTAC
AACAAGCACCGGGATAAGCCCATCAGAGAGCAGGCCGAGAATATCATCCACCTGTTTACCCTGACCAATC
TGGGAGCCCCTGCCGCCTTCAAGTACTTTGACACCACCATCGACCGGAAGAGGTACACCAGCACCAAAGA
GGTGCTGGACGCCACCCTGATCCACCAGAGCATCACCGGCCTGTACGAGACACGGATCGACCTGTCTCAG
CTGGGAGGCGACAAAAGGCCGGCGGCCACGAAAAAGGCCGGCCAGGCAAAAAAGAAAAAGTAAGAATTCC
TAGAGCTCGCTGATCAGCCTCGACTGTGCCTTCTAGTTGCCAGCCATCTGTTGTTTGCCCCTCCCCCGTG
CCTTCCTTGACCCTGGAAGGTGCCACTCCCACTGTCCTTTCCTAATAAAATGAGGAAATTGCATCGCATT
GTCTGAGTAGGTGTCATTCTATTCTGGGGGGTGGGGTGGGGCAGGACAGCAAGGGGGAGGATTGGGAAGA
GAATAGCAGGCATGCTGGGGAGCGGCCGCAGGAACCCCTAGTGATGGAGTTGGCCACTCCCTCTCTGCGC
GCTCGCTCGCTCACTGAGGCCGGGCGACCAAAGGTCGCCCGACGCCCGGGCTTTGCCCGGGCGGCCTCAG
TGAGCGAGCGAGCGCGCAGCTGCCTGCAGGGGCGCCTGATGCGGTATTTTCTCCTTACGCATCTGTGCGG
TATTTCACACCGCATA
[95 nt withheld, positions 5967-6061]
T
[46 nt withheld, positions 6063-6108]
C
[141 nt withheld, positions 6110-6250]
CCTTTGACGTTGGAGTCCACGTTCTTT
[37 nt withheld, positions 6278-6314]
ACTCTATCTCGGGCTATTCTTTTGATTTATAAGGGATTTTGCCGATTTCGGTCTATTGGTTAAAAAATGA
GCTGATTTAACAAAAATTTAACGCGAATTTTAACAAAATATTAACGTTTACAATTTTATGGTGCACTCTC
AGTACAATCTGCTCTGATGCCGCATAGTTAAGCCAGCCCCGACACCCGCCAACACCCGCTGACGCGCCCT
GACGGGCTTGTCTGCTCCCGGCATCCGCTTACAGACAAGCTGTGACCGTCTCCGGGAGCTGCATGTGTCA
GAGGTTTTCACCGTCATCACCGAAACGCGCGAGACGAAAGGGCCTCGTGATACGCCTATTTTTATAGGTT
AATGTCATGATAATAATGGTTTCTTAGACGTCAGGTGGCACTTTTCGGGGAAATGTGCGCGGAACCCCTA
TTTGTTTATTTTTCTAAATACATTCAAATATGTATCCGCTCATGAGACAATAACCCTGATAAATGCTTCA
ATAATATTGAAAAAGGAAGAGTATGAGTATTCAACATTTCCGTGTCGCCCTTATTCCCTTTTTTGCGGCA
TTTTGCCTTCCTGTTTTTGCTCACCCAGAAACGCTGGTGAAAGTAAAAGATGCTGAAGATCAGTTGGGTG
CACGAGTGGGTTACATCGAACTGGATCTCAACAGCGGTAAGATCCTTGAGAGTTTTCGCCCCGAAGAACG
TTTTCCAATGATGAGCACTTTTAAAGTTCTGCTATGTGGCGCGGTATTATCCCGTATTGACGCCGGGCAA
GAGCAACTCGGTCGCCGCATACACTATTCTCAGAATGACTTGGTTGAGTACTCACCAGTCACAGAAAAGC
ATCTTACGGATGGCATGACAGTAAGAGAATTATGCAGTGCTGCCATAACCATGAGTGATAACACTGCGGC
CAACTTACTTCTGACAACGATCGGAGGACCGAAGGAGCTAACCGCTTTTTTGCACAACATGGGGGATCAT
GTAACTCGCCTTGATCGTTGGGAACCGGAGCTGAATGAAGCCATACCAAACGACGAGCGTGACACCACGA
TGCCTGTAGCAATGGCAACAACGTTGCGCAAACTATTAACTGGCGAACTACTTACTCTAGCTTCCCGGCA
ACAATTAATAGACTGGATGGAGGCGGATAAAGTTGCAGGACCACTTCTGCGCTCGGCCCTTCCGGCTGGC
TGGTTTATTGCTGATAAATCTGGAGCCGGTGAGCGTGGAAGCCGCGGTATCATTGCAGCACTGGGGCCAG
ATGGTAAGCCCTCCCGTATCGTAGTTATCTACACGACGGGGAGTCAGGCAACTATGGATGAACGAAATAG
ACAGATCGCTGAGATAGGTGCCTCACTGATTAAGCATTGGTAACTGTCAGACCAAGTTTACTCATATATA
CTTTAGATTGATTTAAAACTTCATTTTTAATTTAAAAGGATCTAGGTGAAGATCCTTTTTGATAATCTCA
TGACCAAAATCCCTTAACGTGAGTTTTCGTTCCACTGAGCGTCAGACCCCGTAGAAAAGATCAAAGGATC
TTCTTGAGATCCTTTTTTTCTGCGCGTAATCTGCTGCTTGCAAACAAAAAAACCACCGCTACCAGCGGTG
GTTTGTTTGCCGGATCAAGAGCTACCAACTCTTTTTCCGAAGGTAACTGGCTTCAGCAGAGCGCAGATAC
CAAATACTGTTCTTCTAGTGTAGCCGTAGTTAGGCCACCACTTCAAGAACTCTGTAGCACCGCCTACATA
CCTCGCTCTGCTAATCCTGTTACCAGTGGCTGCTGCCAGTGGCGATAAGTCGTGTCTTACCGGGTTGGAC
TCAAGACGATAGTTACCGGATAAGGCGCAGCGGTCGGGCTGAACGGGGGGTTCGTGCACACAGCCCAGCT
TGGAGCGAACGACCTACACCGAACTGAGATACCTACAGCGTGAGCTATGAGAAAGCGCCACGCTTCCCGA
AGGGAGAAAGGCGGACAGGTATCCGGTAAGCGGCAGGGTCGGAACAGGAGAGCGCACGAGGGAGCTTCCA
GGGGGAAACGCCTGGTATCTTTATAGTCCTGTCGGGTTTCGCCACCTCTGACTTGAGCGTCGATTTTTGT
GATGCTCGTCAGGGGGGCGGAGCCTATGGAAAAACGCCAGCAACGCGGCCTTTTTACGGTTCCTGGCCTT
TTGCTGGCCTTTTGCTCACATGT
Features (pLannotate 1.2.2; 18 found; start..end, strand, type, name):
      1..241     +  promoter       U6 promoter: RNA polymerase III promoter for human U6 snRNA
    270..345     +  misc_RNA       gRNA scaffold: guide RNA scaffold for the Streptococcus pyogenes CRISPR/Cas9 system
    352..395     +  misc_RNA       gRNA scaffold (fragment): guide RNA scaffold for the Streptococcus pyogenes CRISPR/Cas9 system
    442..727     +  enhancer       CMV enhancer: human cytomegalovirus immediate early enhancer; contains an 18-bp deletion relative to the standard CMV enhancer
    729..1006    +  promoter       chicken β-actin promoter: No description available
   1007..1234    +  intron         hybrid intron: hybrid between chicken β-actin (CBA) and minute virus of mice (MMV) introns (Gray et al., 2011)
   1372..2973    +  CDS            Cas9(N): N-terminal portion of Streptococcus pyogenes Cas9 (Zetsche et al., 2015)
   2974..5472    +  CDS            Cas9(C): C-terminal portion of Streptococcus pyogenes Cas9 (Zetsche et al., 2015)
   5473..5520    +  CDS            nucleoplasmin NLS: bipartite nuclear localization signal from nucleoplasmin
   5554..5665    +  polyA_signal   bGH poly(A) signal: bovine growth hormone polyadenylation signal
   5770..5910    +  repeat_region  AAV2 ITR: inverted terminal repeat of adeno-associated virus serotype 2 inverted
   5915..5966    -  misc_feature   bom (fragment): basis of mobility region from pBR322
   5985..6440    +  rep_origin     f1 ori (sequence partly withheld): f1 bacteriophage origin of replication; arrow indicates direction of (+) strand synthesis
   6441..6490    -  misc_feature   bom (fragment): basis of mobility region from pBR322
   6592..6627    -  CDS            rop (fragment): Rop protein, which maintains plasmids at low copy number; rop
   6722..6826    +  promoter       AmpR promoter: bla
   6827..7687    +  CDS            AmpR: β-lactamase; bla; confers resistance to ampicillin, carbenicillin, and related antibiotics
   7858..8446    +  rep_origin     ori: high-copy-number ColE1/pMB1/pBR322/pUC origin of replication
