>Addgene plasmid #72833 | AAVS1 T2 CRIPR in pX330 Sequencing Result | analyzer sequence | sequence record 244700
GAGGGCCTATTTCCCATGATTCCTTCATATTTGCATATACGATACAAGGCTGTTAGAGAGATAATTGGAA
TTAATTTGACTGTAAACACAAAGATATTAGTACAAAATACGTGACGTAGAAAGTAATAATTTCTTGGGTA
GTTTGCAGTTTTAAAATTATGTTTTAAAATGGACTATCATATGCTTACCGTAACTTGAAAGTATTTCGAT
TTCTTGGCTTTATATATCTTGTGGAAAGGACGAAACACCGGGGCCACTAGGGACAGGATGTTTTAGAGCT
AGAAATAGCAAGTTAAAATAAGGCTAGTCCGTTATCAACTTGAAAAAGTGGCACCGAGTCGGTGCTTTTT
TGTTTTAGAGCTAGAAATAGCAAGTTAAAATAAGGCTAGTCCGTTTTTAGCGCGTGCGCCAATTCTGCAG
ACAAATGGCTCTAGAGGTACCCGTTACATAACTTACGGTAAATGGCCCGCCTGGCTGACCGCCCAACGAC
CCCCGCCCATTGACGTCAATAGTAACGCCAATAGGGACTTTCCATTGACGTCAATGGGTGGAGTATTTAC
GGTAAACTGCCCACTTGGCAGTACATCAAGTGTATCATATGCCAAGTACGCCCCCTATTGACGTCAATGA
CGGTAAATGGCCCGCCTGGCATTGTGCCCAGTACATGACCTTATGGGACTTTCCTACTTGGCAGTACATC
TACGTATTAGTCATCGCTATTACCATGGTCGAGGTGAGCCCCACGTTCTGCTTCACTCTCCCCATCTCCC
CCCCCTCCCCACCCCCAATTTTGTATTTATTTATTTTTTAATTATTTTGTGCAGCGATGGGGGCGGGGGG
GGGGGGGGGGCGCGCGCCRGGSGGGGSGGGGGGGGGSGGGGGGGGGGGSGGGGSGRGGSGGRGRGGKGCG
GCGGCAGCCAATCAGAGCGGCGCGCTCCGAAAGTTTCCTTTTATGGCGAGGCGGCGGCGGCGGCGGCCCT
ATAAAAAGCGAAGCGCGCGGCGGGCGGGAGTCGCTGCGCGCTGCCTTCGCCCCGTGCCCCGCTCCGCCGC
CGCCTCGCGCCGCCCGCCCCGGCTCTGACTGACCGCGTTACTCCCACAGGTGAGCGGGCGGGACGGCCCT
TCTCCTCCGGGCTGTAATTAGCTGAGCAAGAGGTAAGGGTTTAAGGGATGGTTGGTTGGTGGGGTATTAA
TGTTTAATTACCTGGAGCACCTGCCTGAAATCACTTTTTTTCAGGTTGGACCGGTGCCACCATGGACTAT
AAGGACCACGACGGAGACTACAAGGATCATGATATTGATTACAAAGACGATGACGATAAGATGGCCCCAA
AGAAGAAGCGGAAGGTCGGTATCCACGGAGTCCCAGCAGCCGACAAGAAGTACAGCATCGGCCTGGACAT
CGGCACCAACTCTGTGGGCTGGGCCGTGATCACCGACGAGTACAAGGTGCCCAGCAAGAAATTCAAGGTG
CTGGGCAACACCGACCGGCACAGCATCAAGAAGAACCTGATCGGAGCCCTGCTGTTCGACAGCGGCGAAA
CAGCCGAGGCCACCCGGCTGAAGAGAACCGCCAGAAGAAGATACACCAGACGGAAGAACCGGATCTGCTA
TCTGCAAGAGATCTTCAGCAACGAGATGGCCAAGGTGGACGACAGCTTCTTCCACAGACTGGAAGAGTCC
TTCCTGGTGGAAGAGGATAAGAAGCACGAGCGGCACCCCATCTTCGGCAACATCGTGGACGAGGTGGCCT
ACCACGAGAAGTACCCCACCATCTACCACCTGAGAAAGAAACTGGTGGACAGCACCGACAAGGCCGACCT
GCGGCTGATCTATCTGGCCCTGGCCCACATGATCAAGTTCCGGGGCCACTTCCTGATCGAGGGCGACCTG
AACCCCGACAACAGCGACGTGGACAAGCTGTTCATCCAGCTGGTGCAGACCTACAACCAGCTGTTCGAGG
AAAACCCCATCAACGCCAGCGGCGTGGACGCCAAGGCCATCCTGTCTGCCAGACTGAGCAAGAGCAGACG
GCTGGAAAATCTGATCGCCCAGCTGCCCGGCGAGAAGAAGAATGGCCTGTTCGGAAACCTGATTGCCCTG
AGCCTGGGCCTGACCCCCAACTTCAAGAGCAACTTCGACCTGGCCGAGGATGCCAAACTGCAGCTGAGCA
AGGACACCTACGACGACGACCTGGACAACCTGCTGGCCCAGATCGGCGACCAGTACGCCGACCTGTTTCT
GGCCGCCAAGAACCTGTCCGACGCCATCCTGCTGAGCGACATCCTGAGAGTGAACACCGAGATCACCAAG
GCCCCCCTGAGCGCCTCTATGATCAAGAGATACGACGAGCACCACCAGGACCTGACCCTGCTGAAAGCTC
TCGTGCGGCAGCAGCTGCCTGAGAAGTACAAAGAGATTTTCTTCGACCAGAGCAAGAACGGCTACGCCGG
CTACATTGACGGCGGAGCCAGCCAGGAAGAGTTCTACAAGTTCATCAAGCCCATCCTGGAAAAGATGGAC
GGCACCGAGGAACTGCTCGTGAAGCTGAACAGAGAGGACCTGCTGCGGAAGCAGCGGACCTTCGACAACG
GCAGCATCCCCCACCAGATCCACCTGGGAGAGCTGCACGCCATTCTGCGGCGGCAGGAAGATTTTTACCC
ATTCCTGAAGGACAACCGGGAAAAGATCGAGAAGATCCTGACCTTCCGCATCCCCTACTACGTGGGCCCT
CTGGCCAGGGGAAACAGCAGATTCGCCTGGATGACCAGAAAGAGCGAGGAAACCATCACCCCCTGGAACT
TCGAGGAAGTGGTGGACAAGGGCGCTTCCGCCCAGAGCTTCATCGAGCGGATGACCAACTTCGATAAGAA
CCTGCCCAACGAGAAGGTGCTGCCCAAGCACAGCCTGCTGTACGAGTACTTCACCGTGTATAACGAGCTG
ACCAAAGTGAAATACGTGACCGAGGGAATGAGAAAGCCCGCCTTCCTGAGCGGCGAGCAGAAAAAGGCCA
TCGTGGACCTGCTGTTCAAGACCAACCGGAAAGTGACCGTGAAGCAGCTGAAAGAGGACTACTTCAAGAA
AATCGAGTGCTTCGACTCCGTGGAAATCTCCGGCGTGGAAGATCGGTTCAACGCCTCCCTGGGCACATAC
CACGATCTGCTGAAAATTATCAAGGACAAGGACTTCCTGGACAATGAGGAAAACGAGGACATTCTGGAAG
ATATCGTGCTGACCCTGACACTGTTTGAGGACAGAGAGATGATCGAGGAACGGCTGAAAACCTATGCCCA
CCTGTTCGACGACAAAGTGATGAAGCAGCTGAAGCGGCGGAGATACACCGGCTGGGGCAGGCTGAGCCGG
AAGCTGATCAACGGCATCCGGGACAAGCAGTCCGGCAAGACAATCCTGGATTTCCTGAAGTCCGACGGCT
TCGCCAACAGAAACTTCATGCAGCTGATCCACGACGACAGCCTGACCTTTAAAGAGGACATCCAGAAAGC
CCAGGTGTCCGGCCAGGGCGATAGCCTGCACGAGCACATTGCCAATCTGGCCGGCAGCCCCGCCATTAAG
AAGGGCATCCTGCAGACAGTGAAGGTGGTGGACGAGCTCGTGAAAGTGATGGGCCGGCACAAGCCCGAGA
ACATCGTGATCGAAATGGCCAGAGAGAACCAGACCACCCAGAAGGGACAGAAGAACAGCCGCGAGAGAAT
GAAGCGGATCGAAGAGGGCATCAAAGAGCTGGGCAGCCAGATCCTGAAAGAACACCCCGTGGAAAACACC
CAGCTGCAGAACGAGAAGCTGTACCTGTACTACCTGCAGAATGGGCGGGATATGTACGTGGACCAGGAAC
TGGACATCAACCGGCTGTCCGACTACGATGTGGACCATATCGTGCCTCAGAGCTTTCTGAAGGACGACTC
CATCGACAACAAGGTGCTGACCAGAAGCGACAAGAACCGGGGCAAGAGCGACAACGTGCCCTCCGAAGAG
GTCGTGAAGAAGATGAAGAACTACTGGCGGCAGCTGCTGAACGCCAAGCTGATTACCCAGAGAAAGTTCG
ACAATCTGACCAAGGCCGAGAGAGGCGGCCTGAGCGAACTGGATAAGGCCGGCTTCATCAAGAGACAGCT
GGTGGAAACCCGGCAGATCACAAAGCACGTGGCACAGATCCTGGACTCCCGGATGAACACTAAGTACGAC
GAGAATGACAAGCTGATCCGGGAAGTGAAAGTGATCACCCTGAAGTCCAAGCTGGTGTCCGATTTCCGGA
AGGATTTCCAGTTTTACAAAGTGCGCGAGATCAACAACTACCACCACGCCCACGACGCCTACCTGAACGC
CGTCGTGGGAACCGCCCTGATCAAAAAGTACCCTAAGCTGGAAAGCGAGTTCGTGTACGGCGACTACAAG
GTGTACGACGTGCGGAAGATGATCGCCAAGAGCGAGCAGGAAATCGGCAAGGCTACCGCCAAGTACTTCT
TCTACAGCAACATCATGAACTTTTTCAAGACCGAGATTACCCTGGCCAACGGCGAGATCCGGAAGCGGCC
TCTGATCGAGACAAACGGCGAAACCGGGGAGATCGTGTGGGATAAGGGCCGGGATTTTGCCACCGTGCGG
AAAGTGCTGAGCATGCCCCAAGTGAATATCGTGAAAAAGACCGAGGTGCAGACAGGCGGCTTCAGCAAAG
AGTCTATCCTGCCCAAGAGGAACAGCGATAAGCTGATCGCCAGAAAGAAGGACTGGGACCCTAAGAAGTA
CGGCGGCTTCGACAGCCCCACCGTGGCCTATTCTGTGCTGGTGGTGGCCAAAGTGGAAAAGGGCAAGTCC
AAGAAACTGAAGAGTGTGAAAGAGCTGCTGGGGATCACCATCATGGAAAGAAGCAGCTTCGAGAAGAATC
CCATCGACTTTCTGGAAGCCAAGGGCTACAAAGAAGTGAAAAAGGACCTGATCATCAAGCTGCCTAAGTA
CTCCCTGTTCGAGCTGGAAAACGGCCGGAAGAGAATGCTGGCCTCTGCCGGCGAACTGCAGAAGGGAAAC
GAACTGGCCCTGCCCTCCAAATATGTGAACTTCCTGTACCTGGCCAGCCACTATGAGAAGCTGAAGGGCT
CCCCCGAGGATAATGAGCAGAAACAGCTGTTTGTGGAACAGCACAAGCACTACCTGGACGAGATCATCGA
GCAGATCAGCGAGTTCTCCAAGAGAGTGATCCTGGCCGACGCTAATCTGGACAAAGTGCTGTCCGCCTAC
AACAAGCACCGGGATAAGCCCATCAGAGAGCAGGCCGAGAATATCATCCACCTGTTTACCCTGACCAATC
TGGGAGCCCCTGCCGCCTTCAAGTACTTTGACACCACCATCGACCGGAAGAGGTACACCAGCACCAAAGA
GGTGCTGGACGCCACCCTGATCCACCAGAGCATCACCGGCCTGTACGAGACACGGATCGACCTGTCTCAG
CTGGGAGGCGACAAAAGGCCGGCGGCCACGAAAAAGGCCGGCCAGGCAAAAAAGAAAAAGTAAGAATTCC
TAGAGCTCGCTGATCAGCCTCGACTGTGCCTTCTAGTTGCCAGCCATCTGTTGTTTGCCCCTCCCCCGTG
CCTTCCTTGACCCTGGAAGGTGCCACTCCCACTGTCCTTTCCTAATAAAATGAGGAAATTGCATCGCATT
GTCTGAGTAGGTGTCATTCTATTCTGGGGGGTGGGGTGGGGCAGGACAGCAAGGGGGAGGATTGGGAAGA
GAATAGCAGGCATGCTGGGGAGCGGCCGCAGGAACCCCTAGTGATGGAGTTGGCCACTCCCTCTCTGCGC
GCTCGCTCGCTCACTGAGGCCGGGCGACCAAAGGTCGCCCGACGCCCGGGCTTTGCCCGGGCGGCCTCAG
TGAGCGAGCGAGCGCGCAGCTGCCTGCAGGGGCGCCTGATGCGGTATTTTCTCCTTACGCATCTGTGCGG
TATTTCACACCGCATA
[95 nt withheld, positions 5967-6061]
T
[46 nt withheld, positions 6063-6108]
C
[141 nt withheld, positions 6110-6250]
CCTTTGACGTTGGAGTCCACGTTCTTT
[37 nt withheld, positions 6278-6314]
ACTCTATCTCGGGCTATTCTTTTGATTTATAAGGGATTTTGCCGATTTCGGTCTATTGGTTAAAAAATGA
GCTGATTTAACAAAAATTTAACGCGAATTTTAACAAAATATTAACGTTTACAATTTTATGGTGCACTCTC
AGTACAATCTGCTCTGATGCCGCATAGTTAAGCCAGCCCCGACACCCGCCAACACCCGCTGACGCGCCCT
GACGGGCTTGTCTGCTCCCGGCATCCGCTTACAGACAAGCTGTGACCGTCTCCGGGAGCTGCATGTGTCA
GAGGTTTTCACCGTCATCACCGAAACGCGCGAGACGAAAGGGCCTCGTGATACGCCTATTTTTATAGGTT
AATGTCATGATAATAATGGTTTCTTAGACGTCAGGTGGCACTTTTCGGGGAAATGTGCGCGGAACCCCTA
TTTGTTTATTTTTCTAAATACATTCAAATATGTATCCGCTCATGAGACAATAACCCTGATAAATGCTTCA
ATAATATTGAAAAAGGAAGAGTATGAGTATTCAACATTTCCGTGTCGCCCTTATTCCCTTTTTTGCGGCA
TTTTGCCTTCCTGTTTTTGCTCACCCAGAAACGCTGGTGAAAGTAAAAGATGCTGAAGATCAGTTGGGTG
CACGAGTGGGTTACATCGAACTGGATCTCAACAGCGGTAAGATCCTTGAGAGTTTTCGCCCCGAAGAACG
TTTTCCAATGATGAGCACTTTTAAAGTTCTGCTATGTGGCGCGGTATTATCCCGTATTGACGCCGGGCAA
GAGCAACTCGGTCGCCGCATACACTATTCTCAGAATGACTTGGTTGAGTACTCACCAGTCACAGAAAAGC
ATCTTACGGATGGCATGACAGTAAGAGAATTATGCAGTGCTGCCATAACCATGAGTGATAACACTGCGGC
CAACTTACTTCTGACAACGATCGGAGGACCGAAGGAGCTAACCGCTTTTTTGCACAACATGGGGGATCAT
GTAACTCGCCTTGATCGTTGGGAACCGGAGCTGAATGAAGCCATACCAAACGACGAGCGTGACACCACGA
TGCCTGTAGCAATGGCAACAACGTTGCGCAAACTATTAACTGGCGAACTACTTACTCTAGCTTCCCGGCA
ACAATTAATAGACTGGATGGAGGCGGATAAAGTTGCAGGACCACTTCTGCGCTCGGCCCTTCCGGCTGGC
TGGTTTATTGCTGATAAATCTGGAGCCGGTGAGCGTGGAAGCCGCGGTATCATTGCAGCACTGGGGCCAG
ATGGTAAGCCCTCCCGTATCGTAGTTATCTACACGACGGGGAGTCAGGCAACTATGGATGAACGAAATAG
ACAGATCGCTGAGATAGGTGCCTCACTGATTAAGCATTGGTAACTGTCAGACCAAGTTTACTCATATATA
CTTTAGATTGATTTAAAACTTCATTTTTAATTTAAAAGGATCTAGGTGAAGATCCTTTTTGATAATCTCA
TGACCAAAATCCCTTAACGTGAGTTTTCGTTCCACTGAGCGTCAGACCCCGTAGAAAAGATCAAAGGATC
TTCTTGAGATCCTTTTTTTCTGCGCGTAATCTGCTGCTTGCAAACAAAAAAACCACCGCTACCAGCGGTG
GTTTGTTTGCCGGATCAAGAGCTACCAACTCTTTTTCCGAAGGTAACTGGCTTCAGCAGAGCGCAGATAC
CAAATACTGTTCTTCTAGTGTAGCCGTAGTTAGGCCACCACTTCAAGAACTCTGTAGCACCGCCTACATA
CCTCGCTCTGCTAATCCTGTTACCAGTGGCTGCTGCCAGTGGCGATAAGTCGTGTCTTACCGGGTTGGAC
TCAAGACGATAGTTACCGGATAAGGCGCAGCGGTCGGGCTGAACGGGGGGTTCGTGCACACAGCCCAGCT
TGGAGCGAACGACCTACACCGAACTGAGATACCTACAGCGTGAGCTATGAGAAAGCGCCACGCTTCCCGA
AGGGAGAAAGGCGGACAGGTATCCGGTAAGCGGCAGGGTCGGAACAGGAGAGCGCACGAGGGAGCTTCCA
GGGGGAAACGCCTGGTATCTTTATAGTCCTGTCGGGTTTCGCCACCTCTGACTTGAGCGTCGATTTTTGT
GATGCTCGTCAGGGGGGCGGAGCCTATGGAAAAACGCCAGCAACGCGGCCTTTTTACGGTTCCTGGCCTT
TTGCTGGCCTTTTGCTCACATGT
Features (pLannotate 1.2.2; 17 found; start..end, strand, type, name):
      1..241     +  promoter       U6 promoter: RNA polymerase III promoter for human U6 snRNA
    270..345     +  misc_RNA       gRNA scaffold: guide RNA scaffold for the Streptococcus pyogenes CRISPR/Cas9 system
    352..395     +  misc_RNA       gRNA scaffold (fragment): guide RNA scaffold for the Streptococcus pyogenes CRISPR/Cas9 system
    442..727     +  enhancer       CMV enhancer: human cytomegalovirus immediate early enhancer; contains an 18-bp deletion relative to the standard CMV enhancer
   1007..1234    +  intron         hybrid intron: hybrid between chicken β-actin (CBA) and minute virus of mice (MMV) introns (Gray et al., 2011)
   1372..2973    +  CDS            Cas9(N): N-terminal portion of Streptococcus pyogenes Cas9 (Zetsche et al., 2015)
   2974..5472    +  CDS            Cas9(C): C-terminal portion of Streptococcus pyogenes Cas9 (Zetsche et al., 2015)
   5473..5520    +  CDS            nucleoplasmin NLS: bipartite nuclear localization signal from nucleoplasmin
   5554..5665    +  polyA_signal   bGH poly(A) signal: bovine growth hormone polyadenylation signal
   5770..5910    +  repeat_region  AAV2 ITR: inverted terminal repeat of adeno-associated virus serotype 2 inverted
   5915..5966    -  misc_feature   bom (fragment): basis of mobility region from pBR322
   5985..6440    +  rep_origin     f1 ori (sequence partly withheld): f1 bacteriophage origin of replication; arrow indicates direction of (+) strand synthesis
   6441..6490    -  misc_feature   bom (fragment): basis of mobility region from pBR322
   6592..6627    -  CDS            rop (fragment): Rop protein, which maintains plasmids at low copy number; rop
   6722..6826    +  promoter       AmpR promoter: bla
   6827..7687    +  CDS            AmpR: β-lactamase; bla; confers resistance to ampicillin, carbenicillin, and related antibiotics
   7858..8446    +  rep_origin     ori: high-copy-number ColE1/pMB1/pBR322/pUC origin of replication
