[The description below was written by a language model from this plasmid's Addgene catalogue record and pLannotate feature annotations shown in this document.]
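Description:
AAVS1 T2 CRIPR in pX330 is an all-in-one mammalian CRISPR/Cas9 expression plasmid of about 8.5 kb, built on the pX330 backbone (pX330-U6-Chimeric_BB-CBh-hSpCas9). It is propagated in E. coli as a high-copy plasmid through a ColE1/pUC-type origin and selected with ampicillin via the β-lactamase gene. An f1 phage origin is also present. No mammalian selection marker or fluorescent reporter is annotated, so the plasmid appears intended for transient delivery by transfection. A single AAV2 inverted terminal repeat lies downstream of the Cas9 cassette. Because only one ITR is annotated, the record gives no basis for treating it as an AAV packaging vector.

The plasmid carries two expression units. A human U6 RNA polymerase III promoter drives a single guide RNA made of a 20-nt spacer against the human AAVS1 locus (the "T2" target) fused to the Streptococcus pyogenes gRNA scaffold. The spacer was inserted between the backbone's BbsI sites, which were destroyed during cloning. Downstream, a CBh-type hybrid promoter (CMV enhancer, chicken β-actin promoter and a hybrid CBA/MVM intron) drives S. pyogenes Cas9. The annotation software splits Cas9 into contiguous N- and C-terminal segments, but together they form one continuous open reading frame. This ends in a nucleoplasmin bipartite nuclear localization signal and is followed by a bovine growth hormone polyadenylation signal.

The stated purpose is to target the AAVS1 locus in human cells, which is widely used as a safe-harbour site for transgene integration. The associated publication concerns auxin-inducible degron tagging, which suggests use alongside a homology donor, although the record does not name a specific donor.
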