Addgene plasmid #72833: AAVS1 T2 CRIPR in pX330
Purpose: CRISPR/Cas to target the AAVS1 locus in human cells
Depositing lab: Masato Kanemaki. Depositing organization: National Institute of Genetics. Publication: Rapid Protein Depletion in Human Cells by Auxin-Inducible Degron Tagging with Short Homology Donors. Natsume T, Kiyomitsu T, Saga Y, Kanemaki MT. Cell Rep. 2016 Apr 5;15(1):210-8. doi: 10.1016/j.celrep.2016.03.001. Epub 2016 Mar 24. PubMed 27052166.
Backbone
  Vector backbone: pX330
  Vector type: Mammalian Expression, CRISPR
Growth in bacteria
  Bacterial resistance: Ampicillin, 100 μg/mL
  Growth temperature: 37°C
  Growth strain: DH5alpha
  Copy number: High Copy
Gene/Insert
  Gene/Insert name: Cas9 and gRNA for targeting the AAVS1 locus in human cells
  gRNA/shRNA sequence: GGGGCCACTAGGGACAGGAT
  Species: H. sapiens (human)
  Promoter: U6 promoter
  Cloning method: Restriction Enzyme; 5′ cloning site BbsI (destroyed during cloning); 3′ cloning site BbsI (destroyed during cloning)
  Sequencing primers: 5′ aggctgttagagagataattgg
Terms and licenses: Academic/Nonprofit Terms; Industry Terms: Not Available to Industry
Depositor comments: This plasmid is based on pX330-U6-Chimeric_BB-CBh-hSpCas9 from Dr. Feng Zhang (Addgene #42230)(Cong et al, Science, 2013). The AAVS1 target sequence is described in Mali et al (Mali et al, Science, 2013).
How to cite: AAVS1 T2 CRIPR in pX330 was a gift from Masato Kanemaki (Addgene plasmid # 72833 ; http://n2t.net/addgene:72833 ; RRID:Addgene_72833)
