>Addgene plasmid #72833 | AAVS1 T2 CRIPR in pX330 | addgene partial sequence | sequence record 137715 | pBR322ori-F 5'-GGGAAACGCCTGGTATCTTT-3'
CCTCTGACTTGAGCGTCGATTTTTGTGATGCTCGTCAGGGGGGCGGAGCCTATGGAAAAACGCCAGCAAC
GCGGCCTTTTTACGGTTCCTGGCCTTTTGCTGGCCTTTTGCTCACATGTGAGGGCCTATTTCCCATGATT
CCTTCATATTTGCATATACGATACAAGGCTGTTAGAGAGATAATTGGAATTAATTTGACTGTAAACACAA
AGATATTAGTACAAAATACGTGACGTAGAAAGTAATAATTTCTTGGGTAGTTTGCAGTTTTAAAATTATG
TTTTAAAATGGACTATCATATGCTTACCGTAACTTGAAAGTATTTCGATTTCTTGGCTTTATATATCTTG
TGGAAAGGACGAAACACCGGGGCCACTAGGGACAGGATGTTTTAGAGCTAGAAATAGCAAGTTAAAATAA
GGCTAGTCCGTTATCAACTTGAAAAAGTGGCACCGAGTCGGTGCTTTTTTGTTTTAGAGCTAGAAATAGC
AAGTTAAAATAAGGCTAGTCCGTTTTTAGCGCGTGCGCCAATTCTGCAGACAAATGGCTCTAGAGGTACC
CGTTACATAACTTACGGTAAATGGCCCGCCTGGCTGACCGCCCAACGACCCCCGCCCATTGACGTCAATA
GTAACGCCAATAGGGACTTTCCATTGACGTCAATGGGTGGAGTATTTACGGTAAACTGCCCACTTGGCAG
TACATCAAGTGTATCATATGCCAAGTACGCCCCCTATTGACGTCAATGACGGTAAATGGCCCGCCTGGCA
TTGTGCCCAGTACATGACCTTATGGGACTTTCCTACTTGGCAGTACATCTACGTATTAGTCATCGCTATT
ACCATGGTCGAGGTGAGCCCCACGTTCTGCTTCACTCTCCCCATCTCCCCC
