>Addgene plasmid #72833 | AAVS1 T2 CRIPR in pX330 | addgene partial sequence | sequence record 137716 | pCBhProF2 5'-agggtttaagggatggttgg-3'
TTTAATTACCTGGAGCACCTGCCTGAAATCACTTTTTTTCAGGTTGGACCGGTGCCACCATGGACTATAA
GGACCACGACGGAGACTACAAGGATCATGATATTGATTACAAAGACGATGACGATAAGATGGCCCCAAAG
AAGAAGCGGAAGGTCGGTATCCACGGAGTCCCAGCAGCCGACAAGAAGTACAGCATCGGCCTGGACATCG
GCACCAACTCTGTGGGCTGGGCCGTGATCACCGACGAGTACAAGGTGCCCAGCAAGAAATTCAAGGTGCT
GGGCAACACCGACCGGCACAGCATCAAGAAGAACCTGATCGGAGCCCTGCTGTTCGACAGCGGCGAAACA
GCCGAGGCCACCCGGCTGAAGAGAACCGCCAGAAGAAGATACACCAGACGGAAGAACCGGATCTGCTATC
TGCAAGAGATCTTCAGCAACGAGATGGCCAAGGTGGACGACAGCTTCTTCCACAGACTGGAAGAGTCCTT
CCTGGTGGAAGAGGATAAGAAGCACGAGCGGCACCCCATCTTCGGCAACATCGTGGACGAGGTGGCCTAC
CACGAGAAGTACCCCACCATCTACCACCTGAGAAAGAAACTGGTGGACAGCACCGACAAGGCCGACCTGC
GGCTGATCTATCTGGCCCTGGCCCACATGATCAAGTTCCGGGGCCACTTCCTGATCGAGGGCGACCTGAA
CCCCGACAACAGCGACGTGGACAAGCTGTTCATCCAGCTGGTGCAGACCTACAACCAGCTGTTCGAGGAA
AACCCCATCAACGCCAGCGGCGTGGACGCCAAGGCCATCCTGTCTGCCAGACTGAGCAAGAGCAGACGGC
TGGAAAATCTGATCGCCCAGCTGCCCGGCGAGAAGAAGAATGGCCTGTTCGGAAACCTGATTGCCCTGAG
CCTGGGCCTGACCCCCAACTTCAAGAGCAACTTCGACCTGGCCGAGGATGCCAAACTGCAGCTGAGCAAG
GACACCTACGACGACGACCTGGACAACCTGCTGGCCCAGATCGGCGA
